Addgene plasmid #216470: p2701-AGER-tdTomato
Purpose: donor vector for targeting a tdTomato reporter to the human AGER locus at the endogenous ATG start site
Depositing lab: Darrell Kotton. Depositing organization: Boston University Medical Campus. Publication: Generation of human alveolar epithelial type I cells from pluripotent stem cells. Burgess CL, Huang J, Bawa PS, Alysandratos KD, Minakin K, Ayers LJ, Morley MP, Babu A, Villacorta-Martin C, Yampolskaya M, Hinds A, Thapa BR, Wang F, Matschulat A, Mehta P, Morrisey EE, Varelas X, Kotton DN. Cell Stem Cell. 2024 Apr 15:S1934-5909(24)00098-5. doi: 10.1016/j.stem.2024.03.017. PubMed 38642558.
Backbone
  Vector backbone: p1303 DV-SFTPC-tdTomato
  Backbone manufacturer: Darrell Kotton
  Backbone size w/o insert (bp): 7667
  Total vector size (bp): 9111
  Vector type: CRISPR
  Selectable markers: Puromycin
Growth in bacteria
  Bacterial resistance: Ampicillin, 100 μg/mL
  Growth temperature: 37°C
  Growth strain: DH5alpha
  Copy number: High Copy
Gene/Insert
  Gene/Insert name: tdTomato
  Species: Discosoma sp
  Insert size (bp): 1431
  Cloning method: Unknown
  Sequencing primers: 5′ n/a; 3′ n/a
Terms and licenses: Academic/Nonprofit Terms; Industry Terms: Not Available to Industry
Depositor comments: Please visit https://www.biorxiv.org/content/10.1101/2023.01.19.524655v1 for bioRxiv preprint.
How to cite: p2701-AGER-tdTomato was a gift from Darrell Kotton (Addgene plasmid # 216470 ; http://n2t.net/addgene:216470 ; RRID:Addgene_216470)
