[The description below was written by a language model from this plasmid's Addgene catalogue record and pLannotate feature annotations shown in this document.]
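Description:
p2701-AGER-tdTomato is a homology-directed repair donor plasmid, catalogued as a CRISPR vector, for knocking a tdTomato reporter into the human AGER (RAGE) locus at the endogenous ATG start codon. It derives from an earlier SFTPC-tdTomato donor vector on a pBluescript-type backbone. It is propagated in E. coli through a high-copy ColE1/pUC origin with ampicillin selection. An f1 origin and remnants of the lac/lacZα region, T3 and T7 promoters and multiple cloning site are also present. The catalogue lists about 9.1 kb, close to the 9,172 nt sequenced record.

The tdTomato coding sequence (Discosoma-derived tandem-dimer red-orange fluorescent protein) has no annotated promoter of its own, consistent with expression being driven by endogenous AGER regulatory elements after integration. It is followed by a chimeric intron and a bGH polyadenylation signal. Downstream, in the opposite orientation, lies a puromycin resistance cassette driven by the mouse PGK promoter and ending in a PGK poly(A) signal. Two loxP sites in the same orientation flank it, so Cre can excise the marker once targeted clones have been selected. AGER coding fragments annotated after the second loxP site mark the 3′ homology arm. The unannotated stretch upstream of tdTomato presumably holds the 5′ arm, though the feature table does not label it.

A diphtheria toxin A fragment with an SV40 intron fragment and a PGK poly(A) signal sits outside the targeting region. This is the usual arrangement for negative selection against random integration, but no promoter is annotated for it. The associated work concerns deriving human alveolar epithelial type I cells from pluripotent stem cells, where an AGER reporter would mark that lineage. No guide RNA or nuclease is encoded, so these must be supplied separately.
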