Features (pLannotate 1.2.2; 29 found; start..end, strand, type, name):
    402..901     -  promoter       PGK promoter: mouse phosphoglycerate kinase 1 promoter
    935..968     +  protein_bind   loxP: Cre-mediated recombination occurs in the 8-bp core sequence (GCATACAT). Cre recombinase
    981..998     -  misc_feature   MCS (fragment): pBluescript multiple cloning site
   1218..1334    +  CDS            AGER (fragment): RAGE_HUMAN - Also known as RAGE. Experimental evidence at protein level: Swiss-Prot protein existence level 1. Mediates interactions of advanced glycosylation end products (AGE). These are nonenzymatically glycosylated proteins which accumulate in vascular tissue in aging and at an accelerated rate in diabetes. Acts as a mediator of both acute and chronic vascular inflammation in conditions such as atherosclerosis and in particular as a complication of diabetes. AGE/RAGE signaling plays an important role in regulating the production/expression of TNF-alpha, oxidative stress, and endothelial dy
   1456..1653    +  CDS            AGER (fragment): RAGE_HUMAN - Also known as RAGE. Experimental evidence at protein level: Swiss-Prot protein existence level 1. Mediates interactions of advanced glycosylation end products (AGE). These are nonenzymatically glycosylated proteins which accumulate in vascular tissue in aging and at an accelerated rate in diabetes. Acts as a mediator of both acute and chronic vascular inflammation in conditions such as atherosclerosis and in particular as a complication of diabetes. AGE/RAGE signaling plays an important role in regulating the production/expression of TNF-alpha, oxidative stress, and endothelial dy
   1682..1705    -  misc_feature   MCS (fragment): pBluescript multiple cloning site
   1718..1736    -  promoter       T3 promoter: promoter for bacteriophage T3 RNA polymerase
   1781..1797    -  protein_bind   lac operator: The lac repressor binds to the lac operator to inhibit transcription in E. coli. This inhibition can be relieved by adding lactose or isopropyl-β-D-thiogalactopyranoside (IPTG). lac repressor encoded by lacI
   1805..1835    -  promoter       lac promoter: promoter for the E. coli lac operon
   1850..1871    -  protein_bind   CAP binding site: CAP binding activates transcription in the presence of cAMP. E. coli catabolite activator protein
   1884..1976    -  CDS            lacI (fragment): lac repressor; lacI; The lac repressor binds to the lac operator to inhibit transcription in E. coli. This inhibition can be relieved by adding lactose or isopropyl-β-D-thiogalactopyranoside (IPTG).
   2159..2747    -  rep_origin     ori: high-copy-number ColE1/pMB1/pBR322/pUC origin of replication
   2918..3778    -  CDS            AmpR: β-lactamase; bla; confers resistance to ampicillin, carbenicillin, and related antibiotics
   3779..3883    -  promoter       AmpR promoter: bla
   3936..4364    -  rep_origin     f1 ori (sequence partly withheld): f1 bacteriophage origin of replication; arrow indicates direction of (+) strand synthesis
   4369..4526    -  CDS            lacZα (fragment): LacZα fragment of β-galactosidase; lacZ fragment
   4529..4547    +  promoter       T7 promoter: promoter for bacteriophage T7 RNA polymerase
   4566..4591    -  misc_feature   MCS (fragment): pBluescript multiple cloning site
   4590..5043    -  polyA_signal   PGK poly(A) signal: mouse phosphoglycerate kinase 1 polyadenylation signal
   5068..5130    -  intron         large T intron (fragment): SV40 (simian virus 40) large T antigen intron
   5133..5608    -  CDS            DTA (fragment): diphteria toxin Fragment A; Corynebacterium diphtheriae tox
   6305..7732    +  CDS            tdTomato: tdTomato is a basic (constitutively fluorescent) orange fluorescent protein published in 2004, derived from Discosoma sp.. It is reported to be a somewhat slowly-maturing tandem dimer with low acid sensitivity.
   7786..8015    +  intron         chimeric intron: chimera between introns from adenovirus and immunoglobulin heavy chain genes
   8067..8291    +  polyA_signal   bGH poly(A) signal: bovine growth hormone polyadenylation signal
   8295..8316    +  promoter       SV40 promoter (fragment): SV40 enhancer and early promoter
   8334..8359    -  misc_feature   MCS (fragment): pBluescript multiple cloning site
   8387..8420    +  protein_bind   loxP: Cre-mediated recombination occurs in the 8-bp core sequence (GCATACAT). Cre recombinase
   8457..8905    -  polyA_signal   PGK poly(A) signal: mouse phosphoglycerate kinase 1 polyadenylation signal
   8963..390     -  CDS            PuroR (across the origin): puromycin N-acetyltransferase; pac from Streptomyces alboniger; confers resistance to puromycin
>Addgene plasmid #216470 | p2701-AGER-tdTomato | addgene full sequence | sequence record 429737 | Addgene NGS Result
GACGCCGACGGTGGCCAGGAACCACGCGGGCTCCTTGGGCCGGTGCGGCGCCAGGAGGCCTTCCATCTGT
TGCTGCGCGGCCAGCCGGGAACCGCTCAACTCGGCCATGCGCGGGCCGATCTCGGCGAACACCGCCCCCG
CTTCGACGCTCTCCGGCGTGGTCCAGACCGCCACCGCGGCGCCGTCGTCCGCGACCCACACCTTGCCGAT
GTCGAGCCCGACGCGCGTGAGGAAGAGTTCTTGCAGCTCGGTGACCCGCTCGATGTGGCGGTCCGGATCG
ACGGTGTGGCGCGTGGCGGGGTAGTCGGCGAACGCGGCGGCGAGGGTGCGTACGGCCCTGGGGACGTCGT
CGCGGGTGGCGAGGCGCACCGTGGGCTTGTACTCGGTCATGGTAAGCTGGTCGAAAGGCCCGGAGATGAG
GAAGAGGAGAACAGCGCGGCAGACGTGCGCTTTTGAAGCGTGCAGAATGCCGGGCCTCCGGAGGACCTTC
GGGCGCCCGCCCCGCCCCTGAGCCCGCCCCTGAGCCCGCCCCCGGACCCACCCCTTCCCAGCCTCTGAGC
CCAGAAAGCGAAGGAGCAAAGCTGCTATTGGCCGCTGCCCCAAAGGCCTACCCGCTTCCATTGCTCAGCG
GTGCTGTCCATCTGCACGAGACTAGTGAGACGTGCTACTTCCATTTGTCACGTCCTGCACGACGCGAGCT
GCGGGGCGGGGGGGAACTTCCTGACTAGGGGAGGAGTAGAAGGTGGCGCGAAGGGGCCACCAAAGAACGG
AGCCGGTTGGCGCCTACCGGTGGATGTGGAATGTGTGCGAGGCCAGAGGCCACTTGTGTAGCGCCAAGTG
CCCAGCGGGGCTGCTAAAGCGCATGCTCCAGACTGCCTTGGGAAAAGCGCCTCCCCTACCCGGTAGAATT
AATTCCTGCAGGTCGAGGGACCTAATAACTTCGTATAGCATACATTATACGAAGTTATATTAAGGGTTCC
GGATCCACTAGTTCTAGACTCGAGTATGGCGCGCCGCTGGTCCTCAGTCTGTGGGGTGAGCCACTCCCTC
AACCCCACTGACCCTCCCTGCAGAAAGCACTTTAACCCCACACCCCAGTCGTCCTAGAACTTTTCCCAGA
ACCCGAGGAAGTGCCTTTCAAGGTCCCTCACCCACCCTGTCCAAATTTTGTTAGCCCTCATTCCCTTCCT
ACCCCTCTACCATGGTGCTATCTCCCAGGGGCAGTAGTAGGTGCTCAAAACATCACAGCCCGGATTGGCG
AGCCACTGGTGCTGAAGTGTAAGGGGGCCCCCAAGAAACCACCCCAGCGGCTGGAATGGAAACTGGTAAG
CGGGGCTCCTGTTGCAGCCTCCCAACTTCCAGGGAGACCAGCAATGATTTGGATCCCCGTCACTCTGCCT
CACAGTCCTTTCCCAAAGGCCTTGCACTGTTTAGGCCCTGCTTCTCTGCTTCTAGAACACAGGCCGGACA
GAAGCTTGGAAGGTCCTGTCTCCCCAGGGAGGAGGCCCCTGGGACAGTGTGGCTCGTGTCCTTCCCAACA
GCTCCCTCTTCCTTCCGGCTGTCGGGATCCAGGATGAGGGGATTTTCCGGTGCCAGGCAATGAACAGGAA
TGGAAAGGAGACCAAGTCCAACTACCGAGTCCGTGTCTACCGTAAGAATTCCAGGGTCTTCTCCAAGGCC
TGCGGCCGCCACCGCGGTGGAGCTCCAGCTTTTGTTCCCTTTAGTGAGGGTTAATTTCGAGCTTGGCGTA
ATCATGGTCATAGCTGTTTCCTGTGTGAAATTGTTATCCGCTCACAATTCCACACAACATACGAGCCGGA
AGCATAAAGTGTAAAGCCTGGGGTGCCTAATGAGTGAGCTAACTCACATTAATTGCGTTGCGCTCACTGC
CCGCTTTCCAGTCGGGAAACCTGTCGTGCCAGCTGCATTAATGAATCGGCCAACGCGCGGGGAGAGGCGG
TTTGCGTATTGGGCGCTCTTCCGCTTCCTCGCTCACTGACTCGCTGCGCTCGGTCGTTCGGCTGCGGCGA
GCGGTATCAGCTCACTCAAAGGCGGTAATACGGTTATCCACAGAATCAGGGGATAACGCAGGAAAGAACA
TGTGAGCAAAAGGCCAGCAAAAGGCCAGGAACCGTAAAAAGGCCGCGTTGCTGGCGTTTTTCCATAGGCT
CCGCCCCCCTGACGAGCATCACAAAAATCGACGCTCAAGTCAGAGGTGGCGAAACCCGACAGGACTATAA
AGATACCAGGCGTTTCCCCCTGGAAGCTCCCTCGTGCGCTCTCCTGTTCCGACCCTGCCGCTTACCGGAT
ACCTGTCCGCCTTTCTCCCTTCGGGAAGCGTGGCGCTTTCTCATAGCTCACGCTGTAGGTATCTCAGTTC
GGTGTAGGTCGTTCGCTCCAAGCTGGGCTGTGTGCACGAACCCCCCGTTCAGCCCGACCGCTGCGCCTTA
TCCGGTAACTATCGTCTTGAGTCCAACCCGGTAAGACACGACTTATCGCCACTGGCAGCAGCCACTGGTA
ACAGGATTAGCAGAGCGAGGTATGTAGGCGGTGCTACAGAGTTCTTGAAGTGGTGGCCTAACTACGGCTA
CACTAGAAGAACAGTATTTGGTATCTGCGCTCTGCTGAAGCCAGTTACCTTCGGAAAAAGAGTTGGTAGC
TCTTGATCCGGCAAACAAACCACCGCTGGTAGCGGTGGTTTTTTTGTTTGCAAGCAGCAGATTACGCGCA
GAAAAAAAGGATCTCAAGAAGATCCTTTGATCTTTTCTACGGGGTCTGACGCTCAGTGGAACGAAAACTC
ACGTTAAGGGATTTTGGTCATGAGATTATCAAAAAGGATCTTCACCTAGATCCTTTTAAATTAAAAATGA
AGTTTTAAATCAATCTAAAGTATATATGAGTAAACTTGGTCTGACAGTTACCAATGCTTAATCAGTGAGG
CACCTATCTCAGCGATCTGTCTATTTCGTTCATCCATAGTTGCCTGACTCCCCGTCGTGTAGATAACTAC
GATACGGGAGGGCTTACCATCTGGCCCCAGTGCTGCAATGATACCGCGAGACCCACGCTCACCGGCTCCA
GATTTATCAGCAATAAACCAGCCAGCCGGAAGGGCCGAGCGCAGAAGTGGTCCTGCAACTTTATCCGCCT
CCATCCAGTCTATTAATTGTTGCCGGGAAGCTAGAGTAAGTAGTTCGCCAGTTAATAGTTTGCGCAACGT
TGTTGCCATTGCTACAGGCATCGTGGTGTCACGCTCGTCGTTTGGTATGGCTTCATTCAGCTCCGGTTCC
CAACGATCAAGGCGAGTTACATGATCCCCCATGTTGTGCAAAAAAGCGGTTAGCTCCTTCGGTCCTCCGA
TCGTTGTCAGAAGTAAGTTGGCCGCAGTGTTATCACTCATGGTTATGGCAGCACTGCATAATTCTCTTAC
TGTCATGCCATCCGTAAGATGCTTTTCTGTGACTGGTGAGTACTCAACCAAGTCATTCTGAGAATAGTGT
ATGCGGCGACCGAGTTGCTCTTGCCCGGCGTCAATACGGGATAATACCGCGCCACATAGCAGAACTTTAA
AAGTGCTCATCATTGGAAAACGTTCTTCGGGGCGAAAACTCTCAAGGATCTTACCGCTGTTGAGATCCAG
TTCGATGTAACCCACTCGTGCACCCAACTGATCTTCAGCATCTTTTACTTTCACCAGCGTTTCTGGGTGA
GCAAAAACAGGAAGGCAAAATGCCGCAAAAAAGGGAATAAGGGCGACACGGAAATGTTGAATACTCATAC
TCTTCCTTTTTCAATATTATTGAAGCATTTATCAGGGTTATTGTCTCATGAGCGGATACATATTTGAATG
TATTTAGAAAAATAAACAAATAGGGGTTCCGCGCACATTTCCCCGAAAAGTGCCACCTAAATTGTAAGCG
TTAATATTTTGTTAAAATTCGCGTTAAATTTTTGTTAAATCAGCTCATTTTTTAACCAATAGGCCGAAAT
CGGCAAAATCCCTTATAAATCAAAAGAATAGACCGAGATAGGGT
[37 nt withheld, positions 4035-4071]
AAAGAACGTGGACTCCAACGTCAAAGG
[49 nt withheld, positions 4099-4147]
T
[91 nt withheld, positions 4149-4239]
G
[124 nt withheld, positions 4241-4364]
CCCATTCGCCATTCAGGCTGCGCAACTGTTGGGAAGGGCGATCGGTGCGGGCCTCTTCGCTATTACGCCA
GCTGGCGAAAGGGGGATGTGCTGCAAGGCGATTAAGTTGGGTAACGCCAGGGTTTTCCCAGTCACGACGT
TGTAAAACGACGGCCAGTGAATTGTAATACGACTCACTATAGGGCGAATTGGGCCCCTCGATCGAGGTCG
ACGGTATCGATAAGCTTCTGATGGAATTAGAACTTGGCAAAACAATACTGAGAATGAAGTGTATGTGGAA
CAGAGGCTGCTGATCTCGTTCTTCAGGCTATGAAACTGACACATTTGGAAACCACAGTACTTAGAACCAC
AAAGTGGGAATCAAGAGAAAAACAATGATCCCACGAGAGATCTATAGATCTATAGATCATGAGTGGGAGG
AATGAGCTGGCCCTTAATTTGGTTTTGCTTGTTTAAATTATGATATCCAACTATGAAACATTATCATAAA
GCAATAGTAAAGAGCCTTCAGTAAAGAGCAGGCATTTATCTAATCCCACCCCACCCCCACCCCCGTAGCT
CCAATCCTTCCATTCAAAATGTAGGTACTCTGTTCTCACCCTTCTTAACAAAGTATGACAGGAAAAACTT
CCATTTTAGTGGACATCTTTATTGTTTAATAGATCATCAATTTCTGCAGGTCGACTCTAGCTAGAGGATC
CCCAAATCTCTGTAGGTAGTTTGTCCAATTATGTCACACCACAGAAGTAAGGTTCCTTCACAAAGAGATC
GCCTGACACGATTTCCTGCACAGGCTTGAGCCATATACTCATACATCGCATCTTGGCCACGTTTTCCACG
GGTTTCAAAATTAATCTCAAGTTCTACGCTTAACGCTTTCGCCTGTTCCCAGTTATTAATATATTCAACG
CTAGAACTCCCCTCAGCGAAGGGAAGGCTGAGCACTACACGCGAAGCACCATCACCGAACCTTTTGATAA
ACTCTTCCGTTCCGACTTGCTCCATCAACGGTTCAGTGAGACTTAAACCTAACTCTTTCTTAATAGTTTC
GGCATTATCCACTTTTAGTGCGAGAACCTTCGTCAGTCCTGGATACGTCACTTTGACCACGCCTCCAGCT
TTTCCAGAGAGCGGGTTTTCATTATCTACAGAGTATCCCGCAGCGTCGTATTTATTGTCGGTACTATAAA
ACCCTTTCCAATCATCGTCATAATTTCCTTGTGTACCAGATTTTGGCTTTTGTAAATTCCAGCCTGCAAT
TGATCCGGGCAGGACTGGGGACAGGTTGGAAGTGTGATGGGTGGGGGGGTGGGAGGCATGGGCCGGGGGC
AGTTCTCTCCTCACTTGTAAACTTGTGTAGTTTCACAGAAAAAAAACAAAATGCAGTTTTAAATAAAGAA
ATTTCTTTTTTCCCTGGGTTTAGTTGAGAATTTTTTTCAAAAAACATGAGAAACCCCAGAAAAAAAATGA
TTTTCTTTCACGAAGTTCCAAACAGGTTTCTCTCCTGTTCCCCAGCCTTGCCTTCATGATGCAGGCCCAA
TTGCACCCTTGCAGACAACAGTCTGGCCTGAACCCTATTGATGCAACTTTGCGCAATCAAGATGGGGCTC
CAGTGGGTCACCAGGCAGCCCTGATGGACTGATGGAATAAATAGGATCGGGGGCTCTGAGGGAATGAGAC
CCTAGAGGGTACACTCCCCATCCCCCAGGGAAGTGACTGTACCCAGAGGCTGGTAGTACCCAGGGGTGGG
GTGATAATTATTTCTCTAGTACCTGAAGGACTCTTGTCCCAAAGGCATGAATTCCTAGCATTCCCTGTGA
CAAGACGACTGAAAGATGGGGGCTGGAGAGAGGGTGCAGGCATCACCTAGGGCGGAGGCCACAGCAGGGA
GAGGGGCAGACAGAGCCAGGACCCTGGAAGGAAGCAGGACGCGTGGTACCATGGTGAGCAAGGGCGAGGA
GGTCATCAAAGAGTTCATGCGCTTCAAGGTGCGCATGGAGGGCTCCATGAACGGCCACGAGTTCGAGATC
GAGGGCGAGGGCGAGGGCCGCCCCTACGAGGGCACCCAGACCGCCAAGCTGAAGGTGACCAAGGGCGGCC
CCCTGCCCTTCGCCTGGGACATCCTGTCCCCCCAGTTCATGTACGGCTCCAAGGCGTACGTGAAGCACCC
CGCCGACATCCCCGATTACAAGAAGCTGTCCTTCCCCGAGGGCTTCAAGTGGGAGCGCGTGATGAACTTC
GAGGACGGCGGTCTGGTGACCGTGACCCAGGACTCCTCCCTGCAGGACGGCACGCTGATCTACAAGGTGA
AGATGCGCGGCACCAACTTCCCCCCCGACGGCCCCGTAATGCAGAAGAAGACCATGGGCTGGGAGGCCTC
CACCGAGCGCCTGTACCCCCGCGACGGCGTGCTGAAGGGCGAGATCCACCAGGCCCTGAAGCTGAAGGAC
GGCGGCCACTACCTGGTGGAGTTCAAGACCATCTACATGGCCAAGAAGCCCGTGCAACTGCCCGGCTACT
ACTACGTGGACACCAAGCTGGACATCACCTCCCACAACGAGGACTACACCATCGTGGAACAGTACGAGCG
CTCCGAGGGCCGCCACCACCTGTTCCTGGGGCATGGCACCGGCAGCACCGGCAGCGGCAGCTCCGGCACC
GCCTCCTCCGAGGACAACAACATGGCCGTCATCAAAGAGTTCATGCGCTTCAAGGTGCGCATGGAGGGCT
CCATGAACGGCCACGAGTTCGAGATCGAGGGCGAGGGCGAGGGCCGCCCCTACGAGGGCACCCAGACCGC
CAAGCTGAAGGTGACCAAGGGCGGCCCCCTGCCCTTCGCCTGGGACATCCTGTCCCCCCAGTTCATGTAC
GGCTCCAAGGCGTACGTGAAGCACCCCGCCGACATCCCCGATTACAAGAAGCTGTCCTTCCCCGAGGGCT
TCAAGTGGGAGCGCGTGATGAACTTCGAGGACGGCGGTCTGGTGACCGTGACCCAGGACTCCTCCCTGCA
GGACGGCACGCTGATCTACAAGGTGAAGATGCGCGGCACCAACTTCCCCCCCGACGGCCCCGTAATGCAG
AAGAAGACCATGGGCTGGGAGGCCTCCACCGAGCGCCTGTACCCCCGCGACGGCGTGCTGAAGGGCGAGA
TCCACCAGGCCCTGAAGCTGAAGGACGGCGGCCACTACCTGGTGGAGTTCAAGACCATCTACATGGCCAA
GAAGCCCGTGCAACTGCCCGGCTACTACTACGTGGACACCAAGCTGGACATCACCTCCCACAACGAGGAC
TACACCATCGTGGAACAGTACGAGCGCTCCGAGGGCCGCCACCACCTGTTCCTGTACGGCATGGACGAGC
TGTACAAGTAACATATGTCTAGATGGAATTAATTCGCTGTCTGCGAGGGCCAGCTGTTGGGGTGAGTACT
CCCTCTCAAAAGCGGGCATGACTTCTGCGCTAAGATTGTCAGTTTCCAAAAACGAGGAGGATTTGATATT
CACCTGGCCCGCGGTGATGCCTTTGAGGGTGGCCGCGTCCATCTGGTCAGAAAAGACAATCTTTTTGTTG
TCAAGCTTGAGGTGTGGCAGGCTTGAGATCTGGCCATACACTTGAGTGACAATGACATCCACTTTGCCTT
TCTCTCCACAGGTGTCCACTCCCAGGTCCAACTGCAGGTCGGAGCTCGCTGATCAGCCTCGACTGTGCCT
TCTAGTTGCCAGCCATCTGTTGTTTGCCCCTCCCCCGTGCCTTCCTTGACCCTGGAAGGTGCCACTCCCA
CTGTCCTTTCCTAATAAAATGAGGAAATTGCATCGCATTGTCTGAGTAGGTGTCATTCTATTCTGGGGGG
TGGGGTGGGGCAGGACAGCAAGGGGGAGGATTGGGAAGACAATAGCAGGCATGCTGGGGATGCGGTGGGC
TCTATGGCTTCTGAGGCGGAAAGAACCAGCTGGGGCTCGATCCTCTAGACTCGAGGTCGACGGTATCGAT
AAGCTAGCTTGGGCTGCAGGTCGAGGGACCTAATAACTTCGTATAGCATACATTATACGAAGTTATATTA
AGGGTTCCGGATCAGCTTGATATCGAATTAGCTTCTGATGGAATTAGAACTTGGCAAAACAATACTGAGA
ATGAAGTGTATGTGGAACAGAGGCTGCTGATCTCGTTCTTCAGGCTATGAAACTGACACATTTGGAAACC
ACAGTACTTAGAACCACAAAGTGGGAATCAAGAGAAAAACAATGATCCCACGAGAGATCTATAGATCTAT
AGATCATGAGTGGGAGGAATGAGCTGGCCCTTAATTTGGTTTTGCTTGTTTAAATTATGATATCCAACTA
TGAAACATTATCATAAAGCAATAGTAAAGAGCCTTCAGTAAAGAGCAGGCATTTATCTAATCCCACCCCA
CCCCCACCCCCGTAGCTCCAATCCTTCCATTCAAAATGTAGGTACTCTGTTCTCACCCTTCTTAACAAAG
TATGACAGGAAAAACTTCCATTTTAGTGGACATCTTTATTGTTTAATAGATCATCAATTTCCGATGCATG
GGGTCGTGCGCTCCTTTCGGTCGGGCGCTGCGGGTCGTGGGGCGGGCGTCAGGCACCGGGCTTGCGGGTC
ATGCACCAGGTGCGCGGTCCTTCGGGCACCTCGACGTCGGCGGTGACGGTGAAGCCGAGCCGCTCGTAGA
AGGGGAGGTTGCGGGGCGCGGAGGTCTCCAGGAAGGCGGGCACCCCGGCGCGCTCGGCCGCCTCCACTCC
GGGGAGCACGACGGCGCTGCCCAGACCCTTGCCCTGGTGGTCGGGCGA
